>Addgene plasmid #114021 | pLV-CMV-tagRFP-Mad2 | depositor full sequence | sequence record 215362 | pLV-CMV-tagRFP-Mad2 sequence 9724 bps
ACGATGATAATATGGATATGGCCACAACGGTCGCCACCATGACCGAGTACAAGCCCACGGTGCGCCTCGC
CACCCGCGACGACGTCCCCAGGGCCGTACGCACCCTCGCCGCCGCGTTCGCCGACTACCCCGCCACGCGC
CACACCGTCGATCCGGACCGCCACATCGAGCGGGTCACCGAGCTGCAAGAACTCTTCCTCACGCGCGTCG
GGCTCGACATCGGCAAGGTGTGGGTCGCGGACGACGGCGCCGCGGTGGCGGTCTGGACCACGCCGGAGAG
CGTCGAAGCGGGGGCGGTGTTCGCCGAGATCGGCCCGCGCATGGCCGAGTTGAGCGGTTCCCGGCTGGCC
GCGCAGCAACAGATGGAAGGCCTCCTGGCGCCGCACCGGCCCAAGGAGCCCGCGTGGTTCCTGGCCACCG
TCGGCGTCTCGCCCGACCACCAGGGCAAGGGTCTGGGCAGCGCCGTCGTGCTCCCCGGAGTGGAGGCGGC
CGAGCGCGCCGGGGTGCCCGCCTTCCTGGAGACCTCCGCGCCCCGCAACCTCCCCTTCTACGAGCGGCTC
GGCTTCACCGTCACCGCCGACGTCGAGGTGCCCGAAGGACCGCGCACCTGGTGCATGACCCGCAAGCCCG
GTGCCTGACGCCCGCCCCACGACCCGCAGCGCCCGACCGAAAGGAGCGCACGACCCCATGCATGTATTCA
ATCTAAGCAGGCTTTCACTTTCTCGCCAACTTACAAGGCCTTTCTGTGTAAACAATACCTGAACCTTTAC
CCCGTTGCCCGGCAACGGCCAGGTCTGTGCCAAGTGTTTGCTGACGCAACCCCCACTGGCTGGGGCTTGG
TCATGGGCCATCAGCGCATGCGTGGAACCTTTTCGGCTCCTCTGCCGATCCATACTGCGGAACTCCTAGC
CGCTTGTTTTGCTCGCAGCAGGTCTGGAGCAAACATTATCGGGACTGATAACTCTGTTGTCCTATCCCGC
AAATATACATCGTTTCCATGGCTGCTAGGCTGTGCTGCCAACTGGATCCTGCGCGGGACGTCCTTTGTTT
ACGTCCCGTCGGCGCTGAATCCTGCGGACGACCCTTCTCGGGGTCGCTTGGGACTCTCTCGTCCCCTTCT
CCGTCTGCCGTTCCGACCGACCACGGGGCGCACCTCTCTTTACGCGGACTCCCCGTCTGTGCCTTCTCAT
CTGCCGGACCGTGTGCACTTCGCTTCACCTCTGCACGTCGCATGGAGACCACCGTGAACGCCCACCAAAT
ATTGCCCAAGGTCTTACATAAGAGGACTCTTGGACTCTCAGCAATGTCAACGACCGACCTTGAGGCATAC
TTCAAAGACTGTTTGTTTAAAGACTGGGAGGAGTTGGGGGAGGAGATTAGGTTAAAGGTCTTTGTACTAG
GAGGCTGTAGGCATAAATTGGTCTGCGCACCAGCACCATGGCGCAATCACTAGAGCGGGGTACCTTTAAG
ACCAATGACTTACAAGGCAGCTGTAGATCTTAGCCACTTTTTAAAAGAAAAGGGGGGACTGGAAGGGCTA
ATTCACTCCCAACGAAGACAAGATCTGCTTTTTGCTTGTACTGGGTCTCTCTGGTTAGACCAGATCTGAG
CCTGGGAGCTCTCTGGCTAACTAGGGAACCCACTGCTTAAGCCTCAATAAAGCTTGCCTTGAGTGCTTCA
AGTAGTGTGTGCCCGTCTGTTGTGTGACTCTGGTAACTAGAGATCCCTCAGACCCTTTTAGTCAGTGTGG
AAAATCTCTAGCAGTAGTAGTTCATGTCATCTTATTATTCAGTATTTATAACTTGCAAAGAAATGAATAT
CAGAGAGTGAGAGGAACTTGTTTATTGCAGCTTATAATGGTTACAAATAAAGCAATAGCATCACAAATTT
CACAAATAAAGCATTTTTTTCACTGCATTCTAGTTGTGGTTTGTCCAAACTCATCAATGTATCTTATCAT
GTCTGGCTCTAGCTATCCCGCCCCTAACTCCGCCCATCCCGCCCCTAACTCCGCCCAGTTCCGCCCATTC
TCCGCCCCATGGCTGACTAATTTTTTTTATTTATGCAGAGGCCGAGGCCGCCTCGGCCTCTGAGCTATTC
CAGAAGTAGTGAGGAGGCTTTTTTGGAGGCCCGCTAGGGACGTACCCMATTCGCCCTATAGTGAGTCGTA
TTACGCGCGCTCACTGGCCGTCGTTTTACAACGTCGTGACTGGGAAAACCCTGGCGTTACCCAACTTAAT
CGCCTTGCAGCACATCCCCCTTTCGCCAGCTGGCGTAATAGCGAAGAGGCCCGCACCGATCGCCCTTCCC
AACAGTTGCGCAGCCTGAATGGCGAATGGG
[124 nt withheld, positions 2341-2464]
C
[91 nt withheld, positions 2466-2556]
A
[49 nt withheld, positions 2558-2606]
CCTTTGACGTTGGAGTCCACGTTCTTT
[37 nt withheld, positions 2634-2670]
ACCCTATCTCGGTCTATTCTTTTGATTTATAAGGGATTTTGCCGATTTCGGCCTATTGGTTAAAAAATGA
GCTGATTTAACAAAAATTTAACGCGAATTTTAACAAAATATTAACGCTTACAATTTAGGTGGCACTTTTC
GGGGAAATGTGCGCGGAACCCCTATTTGTTTATTTTTCTAAATACATTCAAATATGTATCCGCTCATGAG
ACAATAACCCTGATAAATGCTTCAATAATATTGAAAAAGGAAGAGTATGAGTATTCAACATTTCCGTGTC
GCCCTTATTCCCTTTTTTGCGGCATTTTGCCTTCCTGTTTTTGCTCACCCAGAAACGCTGGTGAAAGTAA
AAGATGCTGAAGATCAGTTGGGTGCACGAGTGGGTTACATCGAACTGGATCTCAACAGCGGTAAGATCCT
TGAGAGTTTTCGCCCCGAAGAACGTTTTCCAATGATGAGCACTTTTAAAGTTCTGCTATGTGGCGCGGTA
TTATCCCGTATTGACGCCGGGCAAGAGCAACTCGGTCGCCGCATACACTATTCTCAGAATGACTTGGTTG
AGTACTCACCAGTCACAGAAAAGCATCTTACGGATGGCATGACAGTAAGAGAATTATGCAGTGCTGCCAT
AACCATGAGTGATAACACTGCGGCCAACTTACTTCTGACAACGATCGGAGGACCGAAGGAGCTAACCGCT
TTTTTGCACAACATGGGGGATCATGTAACTCGCCTTGATCGTTGGGAACCGGAGCTGAATGAAGCCATAC
CAAACGACGAGCGTGACACCACGATGCCTGTAGCAATGGCAACAACGTTGCGCAAACTATTAACTGGCGA
ACTACTTACTCTAGCTTCCCGGCAACAATTAATAGACTGGATGGAGGCGGATAAAGTTGCAGGACCACTT
CTGCGCTCGGCCCTTCCGGCTGGCTGGTTTATTGCTGATAAATCTGGAGCCGGTGAGCGTGGGTCTCGCG
GTATCATTGCAGCACTGGGGCCAGATGGTAAGCCCTCCCGTATCGTAGTTATCTACACGACGGGGAGTCA
GGCAACTATGGATGAACGAAATAGACAGATCGCTGAGATAGGTGCCTCACTGATTAAGCATTGGTAACTG
TCAGACCAAGTTTACTCATATATACTTTAGATTGATTTAAAACTTCATTTTTAATTTAAAAGGATCTAGG
TGAAGATCCTTTTTGATAATCTCATGACCAAAATCCCTTAACGTGAGTTTTCGTTCCACTGAGCGTCAGA
CCCCGTAGAAAAGATCAAAGGATCTTCTTGAGATCCTTTTTTTCTGCGCGTAATCTGCTGCTTGCAAACA
AAAAAACCACCGCTACCAGCGGTGGTTTGTTTGCCGGATCAAGAGCTACCAACTCTTTTTCCGAAGGTAA
CTGGCTTCAGCAGAGCGCAGATACCAAATACTGTTCTTCTAGTGTAGCCGTAGTTAGGCCACCACTTCAA
GAACTCTGTAGCACCGCCTACATACCTCGCTCTGCTAATCCTGTTACCAGTGGCTGCTGCCAGTGGCGAT
AAGTCGTGTCTTACCGGGTTGGACTCAAGACGATAGTTACCGGATAAGGCGCAGCGGTCGGGCTGAACGG
GGGGTTCGTGCACACAGCCCAGCTTGGAGCGAACGACCTACACCGAACTGAGATACCTACAGCGTGAGCT
ATGAGAAAGCGCCACGCTTCCCGAAGGGAGAAAGGCGGACAGGTATCCGGTAAGCGGCAGGGTCGGAACA
GGAGAGCGCACGAGGGAGCTTCCAGGGGGAAACGCCTGGTATCTTTATAGTCCTGTCGGGTTTCGCCACC
TCTGACTTGAGCGTCGATTTTTGTGATGCTCGTCAGGGGGGCGGAGCCTATGGAAAAACGCCAGCAACGC
GGCCTTTTTACGGTTCCTGGCCTTTTGCTGGCCTTTTGCTCACATGTTCTTTCCTGCGTTATCCCCTGAT
TCTGTGGATAACCGTATTACCGCCTTTGAGTGAGCTGATACCGCTCGCCGCAGCCGAACGACCGAGCGCA
GCGAGTCAGTGAGCGAGGAAGCGGAAGAGCGCCCAATACGCAAACCGCCTCTCCCCGCGCGTTGGCCGAT
TCATTAATGCAGCTGGCACGACAGGTTTCCCGACTGGAAAGCGGGCAGTGAGCGCAACGCAATTAATGTG
AGTTAGCTCACTCATTAGGCACCCCAGGCTTTACACTTTATGCTTCCGGCTCGTATGTTGTGTGGAATTG
TGAGCGGATAACAATTTCACACAGGAAACAGCTATGACCATGATTACGCCAAGCGCGCAATTAACCCTCA
CTAAAGGGAACAAAAGCTGGAGCTGCAAGCTTAATGTAGTCTTATGCAATACTCTTGTAGTCTTGCAACA
TGGTAACGATGAGTTAGCAACATGCCTTACAAGGAGAGAAAAAGCACCGTGCATGCCGATTGGTGGAAGT
AAGGTGGTACGATCGTGCCTTATTAGGAAGGCAACAGACGGGTCTGACATGGATTGGACGAACCACTGAA
TTGCCGCATTGCAGAGATATTGTATTTAAGTGCCTAGCTCGATACATAAACGGGTCTCTCTGGTTAGACC
AGATCTGAGCCTGGGAGCTCTCTGGCTAACTAGGGAACCCACTGCTTAAGCCTCAATAAAGCTTGCCTTG
AGTGCTTCAAGTAGTGTGTGCCCGTCTGTTGTGTGACTCTGGTAACTAGAGATCCCTCAGACCCTTTTAG
TCAGTGTGGAAAATCTCTAGCAGTGGCGCCCGAACAGGGACTTGAAAGCGAAAGGGAAACCAGAGGAGCT
CTCTCGACGCAGGACTCGGCTTGCTGAAGCGCGCACGGCAAGAGGCGAGGGGCGGCGACTGGTGAGTACG
CCAAAAATTTTGACTAGCGGAGGCTAGAAGGAGAGAGATGGGTGCGAGAGCGTCAGTATTAAGCGGGGGA
GAATTAGATCGCGATGGGAAAAAATTCGGTTAAGGCCAGGGGGAAAGAAAAAATATAAATTAAAACATAT
AGTATGGGCAAGCAGGGAGCTAGAACGATTCGCAGTTAATCCTGGCCTGTTAGAAACATCAGAAGGCTGT
AGACAAATACTGGGACAGCTACAACCATCCCTTCAGACAGGATCAGAAGAACTTAGATCATTATATAATA
CAGTAGCAACCCTCTATTGTGTGCATCAAAGGATAGAGATAAAAGACACCAAGGAAGCTTTAGACAAGAT
AGAGGAAGAGCAAAACAAAAGTAAGACCACCGCACAGCAAGCGGCCGCTGATCTTCAGACCTGGAGGAGG
AGATATGAGGGACAATTGGAGAAGTGAATTATATAAATATAAAGTAGTAAAAATTGAACCATTAGGAGTA
GCACCCACCAAGGCAAAGAGAAGAGTGGTGCAGAGAGAAAAAAGAGCAGTGGGAATAGGAGCTTTGTTCC
TTGGGTTCTTGGGAGCAGCAGGAAGCACTATGGGCGCAGCGTCAATGACGCTGACGGTACAGGCCAGACA
ATTATTGTCTGGTATAGTGCAGCAGCAGAACAATTTGCTGAGGGCTATTGAGGCGCAACAGCATCTGTTG
CAACTCACAGTCTGGGGCATCAAGCAGCTCCAGGCAAGAATCCTGGCTGTGGAAAGATACCTAAAGGATC
AACAGCTCCTGGGGATTTGGGGTTGCTCTGGAAAACTCATTTGCACCACTGCTGTGCCTTGGAATGCTAG
TTGGAGTAATAAATCTCTGGAACAGATTTGGAATCACACGACCTGGATGGAGTGGGACAGAGAAATTAAC
AATTACACAAGCTTAATACACTCCTTAATTGAAGAATCGCAAAACCAGCAAGAAAAGAATGAACAAGAAT
TATTGGAATTAGATAAATGGGCAAGTTTGTGGAATTGGTTTAACATAACAAATTGGCTGTGGTATATAAA
ATTATTCATAATGATAGTAGGAGGCTTGGTAGGTTTAAGAATAGTTTTTGCTGTACTTTCTATAGTGAAT
AGAGTTAGGCAGGGATATTCACCATTATCGTTTCAGACCCACCTCCCAACCCCGAGGGGACCCGACAGGC
CCGAAGGAATAGAAGAAGAAGGTGGAGAGAGAGACAGAGACAGATCCATTCGATTAGTGAACGGATCTCG
ACGGTATCGGTTTTAAAAGAAAAGGGGGGATTGGGGGGTACAGTGCAGGGGAAAGAATAGTAGACATAAT
AGCAACAGACATACAAACTAAAGAATTACAAAAACAAATTACAAAAATTCAAAATTTTATCGATAAGCTT
GGGAGTTCCGCGTTACATAACTTACGGTAAATGGCCCGCCTGGCTGACCGCCCAACGACCCCCGCCCATT
GACGTCAATAATGACGTATGTTCCCATAGTAACGCCAATAGGGACTTTCCATTGACGTCAATGGGTGGAG
TATTTACGGTAAACTGCCCACTTGGCAGTACATCAAGTGTATCATATGCCAAGTACGCCCCCTATTGACG
TCAATGACGGTAAATGGCCCGCCTGGCATTATGCCCAGTACATGACCTTATGGGACTTTCCTACTTGGCA
GTACATCTACGTATTAGTCATCGCTATTACCATGGTGATGCGGTTTTGGCAGTACATCAATGGGCGTGGA
TAGCGGTTTGACTCACGGGGATTTCCAAGTCTCCACCCCATTGACGTCAATGGGAGTTTGTTTTGGCACC
AAAATCAACGGGACTTTCCAAAATGTCGTAACAACTCCGCCCCATTGACGCAAATGGGCGGTAGGCGTGT
ACGGTGGGAGGTCTATATAAGCAGAGCTCGTTTAGTGAACCGTCAGATCGCCTGGAGACGCCATCCACGC
TGTTTTGACCTCCATAGAAGACACCGACTCTAGCTAGAGGATCCCCCGGGCTGCAGGAATTCGGCGCGCC
ACGCGTACCGATATCCAGCACAGTGGCGGCCGCTCGAGCCTCTAGAGCCATGGTGTCTAAGGGCGAAGAG
CTGATTAAGGAGAACATGCACATGAAGCTGTACATGGAGGGCACCGTGAACAACCACCACTTCAAGTGCA
CATCCGAGGGCGAAGGCAAGCCCTACGAGGGCACCCAGACCATGAGAATCAAGGTGGTCGAGGGCGGCCC
TCTCCCCTTCGCCTTCGACATCCTGGCTACCAGCTTCATGTACGGCAGCAGAACCTTCATCAACCACACC
CAGGGCATCCCCGACTTCTTTAAGCAGTCCTTCCCTGAGGGCTTCACATGGGAGAGAGTCACCACATACG
AAGACGGGGGCGTGCTGACCGCTACCCAGGACACCAGCCTCCAGGACGGCTGCCTCATCTACAACGTCAA
GATCAGAGGGGTGAACTTCCCATCCAACGGCCCTGTGATGCAGAAGAAAACACTCGGCTGGGAGGCCAAC
ACCGAGATGCTGTACCCCGCTGACGGCGGCCTGGAAGGCAGAAGCGACATGGCCCTGAAGCTCGTGGGCG
GGGGCCACCTGATCTGCAACTTCAAGACCACATACAGATCCAAGAAACCCGCTAAGAACCTCAAGATGCC
CGGCGTCTACTATGTGGACCACAGACTGGAAAGAATCAAGGAGGCCGACAAAGAGACCTACGTCGAGCAG
CACGAGGTGGCTGTGGCCAGATACTGCGACCTCCCTAGCAAACTGGGGCACAAACTTAATGAATTCTGCA
GATATCCATCACACTGGCGGCCGCTCGAGCATGCATCTAGGATGGCGCTGCAGCTCTCCCGGGAGCAGGG
AATCACCCTGCGCGGGAGCGCCGAAATCGTGGCCGAGTTCTTCTCATTCGGCATCAACAGCATTTTATAT
CAGCGTGGCATATATCCATCTGAAACCTTTACTCGAGTGCAGAAATACGGACTCACCTTGCTTGTAACTA
CTGATCTTGAGCTCATAAAATACCTAAATAATGTGGTGGAACAACTGAAAGATTGGTTATACAAGTGTTC
AGTTCAGAAACTGGTTGTAGTTATCTCAAATATTGAAAGTGGTGAGGTCCTGGAAAGATGGCAGTTTGAT
ATTGAGTGTGACAAGACTGCAAAAGATGACAGTGCACCCAGAGAAAAGTCTCAGAAAGCTATCCAGGATG
AAATCCGTTCAGTGATCAGACAGATCACAGCTACGGTGACATTTCTGCCACTGTTGGAAGTTTCTTGTTC
ATTTGATCTGCTGATTTATACAGACAAAGATTTGGTTGTACCTGAAAAATGGGAAGAATCAGGACCACAG
TTTATTACCAATTCTGAGGAAGTCCGCCTTCGTTCATTTACTACTACAATCCACAAAGTAAATAGCATGG
TGGCCTACAAAATTCCTGTCAATGACTGAGCTAGCCTAGTGCCATTTGTTCAGTGGTTCGTAGGGCTTTC
CCCCACTGTTTGGCTTTCAGTTATATGGATGATGTGGTATTGGGGGCCAAGTCTGTACAGCATCTTGAGT
CCCTTTTTACCGCTGTTACCAATTTTCTTTTGTCTTTGGGTAAACCCGGGAATTCCGCCCCTCTCCCCCC
CTAACGTTACTGGCCGAAGCCGCTTGGAATAAGGCCGGTGTGCGTTTGTCTATATGTTATTTTCCACCAT
ATTGCCGTCTTTTGGCAATGTGAGGGCCCGGAAACCTGGCCCTGTCTTCTTGACGAGCATTCCTAGGGGT
CTTTCCCCTCTCGCCAAAGGAATGCAAGGTCTGTTGAATGTCGTGAAGGAAGCAGTTCCTCTGGAAGCTT
CTTGAAGACAAACAACGTCTGTAGCGACCCTTTGCAGGCAGCGGAACCCCCCACCTGGCGACAGGTGCCT
CTGCGGCCAAAAGCCACGTGTATAAGATACACCTGCAAAGGCGGCACAACCCCAGTGCCACGTTGTGAGT
TGGATAGTTGTGGAAAGAGTCAAATGGCTCTCCTCAAGCGTATTCAACAAGGGGCTGAAGGATGCCCAGA
AGGTACCCCATTGTATGGGATCTGATCTGGGGCCTCGGTGCACATGCTTTACATGTGTTTAGTCGAGGTT
AAAAAAACGTCTAGGCCCCCCGAACCACGGGGACGTGGTTTTCCTTTGAAAAAC
Features (pLannotate 1.2.2; 32 found; start..end, strand, type, name):
     39..638     +  CDS            PuroR: puromycin N-acetyltransferase; pac from Streptomyces alboniger; confers resistance to puromycin
    774..1032    +  ncRNA          HBV PRE 1151-1410: Accession: RF02816 - Hepatitis B virus post-transcriptional regulatory element 1151-1410
    998..1438    +  CDS            X: X_HBVD3 - Experimental evidence at protein level: Swiss-Prot protein existence level 1. Multifunctional protein that plays a role in silencing host antiviral defenses and promoting viral transcription. Does not seem to be essential for HBV infection. May be directly involved in development of cirrhosis and liver cancer (hepatocellular carcinoma). Most of cytosolic activities involve modulation of cytosolic calcium. The effect on apoptosis is controversial depending on the cell types in which the studies have been conducted. May induce apoptosis by localizing in mitochondria and causing loss of
   1460..1528    +  CDS            nef (fragment): NEF_HV1Z2 - Experimental evidence at protein level: Swiss-Prot protein existence level 1. Extracellular Nef protein targets CD4(+) T-lymphocytes for apoptosis by interacting with CXCR4 surface receptors. From Human immunodeficiency virus type 1 group M subtype D (isolate Z2/CDC-Z34) (HIV-1).
   1530..1763    +  LTR            3' LTR (ΔU3): self-inactivating 3' long terminal repeat (LTR) from HIV-1
   1835..1956    +  polyA_signal   SV40 poly(A) signal: SV40 polyadenylation signal
   1996..2131    +  rep_origin     SV40 ori: SV40 origin of replication
   2155..2173    -  promoter       T7 promoter: promoter for bacteriophage T7 RNA polymerase
   2181..2336    +  CDS            lacZα (fragment): LacZα fragment of β-galactosidase; lacZ fragment
   2341..2769    +  rep_origin     f1 ori (sequence partly withheld): f1 bacteriophage origin of replication; arrow indicates direction of (+) strand synthesis
   2822..2926    +  promoter       AmpR promoter: bla
   2927..3787    +  CDS            AmpR: β-lactamase; bla; confers resistance to ampicillin, carbenicillin, and related antibiotics
   3958..4546    +  rep_origin     ori: high-copy-number ColE1/pMB1/pBR322/pUC origin of replication
   4729..4821    +  CDS            lacI (fragment): lac repressor; lacI; The lac repressor binds to the lac operator to inhibit transcription in E. coli. This inhibition can be relieved by adding lactose or isopropyl-β-D-thiogalactopyranoside (IPTG).
   4834..4855    +  protein_bind   CAP binding site: CAP binding activates transcription in the presence of cAMP. E. coli catabolite activator protein
   4870..4900    +  promoter       lac promoter: promoter for the E. coli lac operon
   4908..4924    +  protein_bind   lac operator: The lac repressor binds to the lac operator to inhibit transcription in E. coli. This inhibition can be relieved by adding lactose or isopropyl-β-D-thiogalactopyranoside (IPTG). lac repressor encoded by lacI
   4969..4987    +  promoter       T3 promoter: promoter for bacteriophage T3 RNA polymerase
   5015..5241    +  promoter       RSV promoter: Rous sarcoma virus enhancer/promoter
   5242..5422    +  LTR            5' LTR (truncated): truncated 5' long terminal repeat (LTR) from HIV-1
   5469..5594    +  misc_feature   HIV-1 Ψ: packaging signal of human immunodeficiency virus type 1
   5578..5941    +  CDS            HIV-1 gag (fragment): gag protein from human immunodeficiency virus 1; gag
   6087..6320    +  misc_feature   RRE: The Rev response element (RRE) of HIV-1 allows for Rev-dependent mRNA export from the nucleus to the cytoplasm.
   6697..6797    +  CDS            Rev (fragment): human immunodeficiency virus 1 (HIV-1) Rev protein; rev; enhances nuclear export of unspliced and incompletely spliced viral mRNAs
   6811..6928    +  misc_feature   cPPT/CTS: central polypurine tract and central termination sequence of HIV-1
   6951..7254    +  enhancer       CMV enhancer: human cytomegalovirus immediate early enhancer
   7255..7458    +  promoter       CMV promoter: human cytomegalovirus (CMV) immediate early promoter
   7534..7563    +  misc_feature   MCS (fragment): pBluescript multiple cloning site
   7620..8330    +  CDS            TagRFP: monomeric derivative of red fluorescent protein from Entacmaea quadricolor (Merzlyak et al., 2007) mammalian codon-optimized
   8382..8996    +  CDS            MAD2L1: MD2L1_HUMAN - Also known as MAD2. Experimental evidence at protein level: Swiss-Prot protein existence level 1. Component of the spindle-assembly checkpoint that prevents the onset of anaphase until all chromosomes are properly aligned at the metaphase plate (PubMed:29162720, PubMed:15024386). In the closed conformation (C-MAD2) forms a heterotetrameric complex with MAD1L1 at unattached kinetochores during prometaphase, the complex recruits open conformation molecules of MAD2L1 (O-MAD2) and then promotes the conversion of O-MAD2 to C-MAD2 (PubMed:29162720). Required for the execution of the mi
   9006..9152    +  CDS            HBsAg (S) (fragment): major/small (S) envelope protein of hepatitis B virus hepatitis B surface antigen
   9272..10      +  misc_feature   IRES (across the origin): internal ribosome entry site (IRES) of the encephalomyocarditis virus (EMCV)
