>Addgene plasmid #114021 | pLV-CMV-tagRFP-Mad2 | addgene full sequence | sequence record 219976 | Addgene NGS Result
TAACATAACAAATTGGCTGTGGTATATAAAATTATTCATAATGATAGTAGGAGGCTTGGTAGGTTTAAGA
ATAGTTTTTGCTGTACTTTCTATAGTGAATAGAGTTAGGCAGGGATATTCACCATTATCGTTTCAGACCC
ACCTCCCAACCCCGAGGGGACCCGACAGGCCCGAAGGAATAGAAGAAGAAGGTGGAGAGAGAGACAGAGA
CAGATCCATTCGATTAGTGAACGGATCTCGACGGTATCGGTTTTAAAAGAAAAGGGGGGATTGGGGGGTA
CAGTGCAGGGGAAAGAATAGTAGACATAATAGCAACAGACATACAAACTAAAGAATTACAAAAACAAATT
ACAAAAATTCAAAATTTTATCGATAAGCTTGGGAGTTCCGCGTTACATAACTTACGGTAAATGGCCCGCC
TGGCTGACCGCCCAACGACCCCCGCCCATTGACGTCAATAATGACGTATGTTCCCATAGTAACGCCAATA
GGGACTTTCCATTGACGTCAATGGGTGGAGTATTTACGGTAAACTGCCCACTTGGCAGTACATCAAGTGT
ATCATATGCCAAGTACGCCCCCTATTGACGTCAATGACGGTAAATGGCCCGCCTGGCATTATGCCCAGTA
CATGACCTTATGGGACTTTCCTACTTGGCAGTACATCTACGTATTAGTCATCGCTATTACCATGGTGATG
CGGTTTTGGCAGTACATCAATGGGCGTGGATAGCGGTTTGACTCACGGGGATTTCCAAGTCTCCACCCCA
TTGACGTCAATGGGAGTTTGTTTTGGCACCAAAATCAACGGGACTTTCCAAAATGTCGTAACAACTCCGC
CCCATTGACGCAAATGGGCGGTAGGCGTGTACGGTGGGAGGTCTATATAAGCAGAGCTCGTTTAGTGAAC
CGTCAGATCGCCTGGAGACGCCATCCACGCTGTTTTGACCTCCATAGAAGACACCGACTCTAGCTAGAGG
ATCCCCCGGGCTGCAGGAATTCGGCGCGCCACGCGTACCGATATCCAGCACAGTGGCGGCCGCTCGAGCC
TCTAGAGCCATGGTGTCTAAGGGCGAAGAGCTGATTAAGGAGAACATGCACATGAAGCTGTACATGGAGG
GCACCGTGAACAACCACCACTTCAAGTGCACATCCGAGGGCGAAGGCAAGCCCTACGAGGGCACCCAGAC
CATGAGAATCAAGGTGGTCGAGGGCGGCCCTCTCCCCTTCGCCTTCGACATCCTGGCTACCAGCTTCATG
TACGGCAGCAGAACCTTCATCAACCACACCCAGGGCATCCCCGACTTCTTTAAGCAGTCCTTCCCTGAGG
GCTTCACATGGGAGAGAGTCACCACATACGAAGACGGGGGCGTGCTGACCGCTACCCAGGACACCAGCCT
CCAGGACGGCTGCCTCATCTACAACGTCAAGATCAGAGGGGTGAACTTCCCATCCAACGGCCCTGTGATG
CAGAAGAAAACACTCGGCTGGGAGGCCAACACCGAGATGCTGTACCCCGCTGACGGCGGCCTGGAAGGCA
GAAGCGACATGGCCCTGAAGCTCGTGGGCGGGGGCCACCTGATCTGCAACTTCAAGACCACATACAGATC
CAAGAAACCCGCTAAGAACCTCAAGATGCCCGGCGTCTACTATGTGGACCACAGACTGGAAAGAATCAAG
GAGGCCGACAAAGAGACCTACGTCGAGCAGCACGAGGTGGCTGTGGCCAGATACTGCGACCTCCCTAGCA
AACTGGGGCACAAACTTAATGAATTCTGCAGATATCCATCACACTGGCGGCCGCTCGAGCATGCATCTAG
GATGGCGCTGCAGCTCTCCCGGGAGCAGGGAATCACCCTGCGCGGGAGCGCCGAAATCGTGGCCGAGTTC
TTCTCATTCGGCATCAACAGCATTTTATATCAGCGTGGCATATATCCATCTGAAACCTTTACTCGAGTGC
AGAAATACGGACTCACCTTGCTTGTAACTACTGATCTTGAGCTCATAAAATACCTAAATAATGTGGTGGA
ACAACTGAAAGATTGGTTATACAAGTGTTCAGTTCAGAAACTGGTTGTAGTTATCTCAAATATTGAAAGT
GGTGAGGTCCTGGAAAGATGGCAGTTTGATATTGAGTGTGACAAGACTGCAAAAGATGACAGTGCACCCA
GAGAAAAGTCTCAGAAAGCTATCCAGGATGAAATCCGTTCAGTGATCAGACAGATCACAGCTACGGTGAC
ATTTCTGCCACTGTTGGAAGTTTCTTGTTCATTTGATCTGCTGATTTATACAGACAAAGATTTGGTTGTA
CCTGAAAAATGGGAAGAATCAGGACCACAGTTTATTACCAATTCTGAGGAAGTCCGCCTTCGTTCATTTA
CTACTACAATCCACAAAGTAAATAGCATGGTGGCCTACAAAATTCCTGTCAATGACTGAGCTAGCCTAGT
GCCATTTGTTCAGTGGTTCGTAGGGCTTTCCCCCACTGTTTGGCTTTCAGTTATATGGATGATGTGGTAT
TGGGGGCCAAGTCTGTACAGCATCTTGAGTCCCTTTTTACCGCTGTTACCAATTTTCTTTTGTCTTTGGG
TAAACCCGGGAATTCCGCCCCTCTCCCCCCCTAACGTTACTGGCCGAAGCCGCTTGGAATAAGGCCGGTG
TGCGTTTGTCTATATGTTATTTTCCACCATATTGCCGTCTTTTGGCAATGTGAGGGCCCGGAAACCTGGC
CCTGTCTTCTTGACGAGCATTCCTAGGGGTCTTTCCCCTCTCGCCAAAGGAATGCAAGGTCTGTTGAATG
TCGTGAAGGAAGCAGTTCCTCTGGAAGCTTCTTGAAGACAAACAACGTCTGTAGCGACCCTTTGCAGGCA
GCGGAACCCCCCACCTGGCGACAGGTGCCTCTGCGGCCAAAAGCCACGTGTATAAGATACACCTGCAAAG
GCGGCACAACCCCAGTGCCACGTTGTGAGTTGGATAGTTGTGGAAAGAGTCAAATGGCTCTCCTCAAGCG
TATTCAACAAGGGGCTGAAGGATGCCCAGAAGGTACCCCATTGTATGGGATCTGATCTGGGGCCTCGGTG
CACATGCTTTACATGTGTTTAGTCGAGGTTAAAAAAACGTCTAGGCCCCCCGAACCACGGGGACGTGGTT
TTCCTTTGAAAAACACGATGATAATATGGATATGGCCACAACGGTCGCCACCATGACCGAGTACAAGCCC
ACGGTGCGCCTCGCCACCCGCGACGACGTCCCCAGGGCCGTACGCACCCTCGCCGCCGCGTTCGCCGACT
ACCCCGCCACGCGCCACACCGTCGATCCGGACCGCCACATCGAGCGGGTCACCGAGCTGCAAGAACTCTT
CCTCACGCGCGTCGGGCTCGACATCGGCAAGGTGTGGGTCGCGGACGACGGCGCCGCGGTGGCGGTCTGG
ACCACGCCGGAGAGCGTCGAAGCGGGGGCGGTGTTCGCCGAGATCGGCCCGCGCATGGCCGAGTTGAGCG
GTTCCCGGCTGGCCGCGCAGCAACAGATGGAAGGCCTCCTGGCGCCGCACCGGCCCAAGGAGCCCGCGTG
GTTCCTGGCCACCGTCGGCGTCTCGCCCGACCACCAGGGCAAGGGTCTGGGCAGCGCCGTCGTGCTCCCC
GGAGTGGAGGCGGCCGAGCGCGCCGGGGTGCCCGCCTTCCTGGAGACCTCCGCGCCCCGCAACCTCCCCT
TCTACGAGCGGCTCGGCTTCACCGTCACCGCCGACGTCGAGGTGCCCGAAGGACCGCGCACCTGGTGCAT
GACCCGCAAGCCCGGTGCCTGACGCCCGCCCCACGACCCGCAGCGCCCGACCGAAAGGAGCGCACGACCC
CATGCATGTATTCAATCTAAGCAGGCTTTCACTTTCTCGCCAACTTACAAGGCCTTTCTGTGTAAACAAT
ACCTGAACCTTTACCCCGTTGCCCGGCAACGGCCAGGTCTGTGCCAAGTGTTTGCTGACGCAACCCCCAC
TGGCTGGGGCTTGGTCATGGGCCATCAGCGCATGCGTGGAACCTTTTCGGCTCCTCTGCCGATCCATACT
GCGGAACTCCTAGCCGCTTGTTTTGCTCGCAGCAGGTCTGGAGCAAACATTATCGGGACTGATAACTCTG
TTGTCCTATCCCGCAAATATACATCGTTTCCATGGCTGCTAGGCTGTGCTGCCAACTGGATCCTGCGCGG
GACGTCCTTTGTTTACGTCCCGTCGGCGCTGAATCCTGCGGACGACCCTTCTCGGGGTCGCTTGGGACTC
TCTCGTCCCCTTCTCCGTCTGCCGTTCCGACCGACCACGGGGCGCACCTCTCTTTACGCGGACTCCCCGT
CTGTGCCTTCTCATCTGCCGGACCGTGTGCACTTCGCTTCACCTCTGCACGTCGCATGGAGACCACCGTG
AACGCCCACCAAATATTGCCCAAGGTCTTACATAAGAGGACTCTTGGACTCTCAGCAATGTCAACGACCG
ACCTTGAGGCATACTTCAAAGACTGTTTGTTTAAAGACTGGGAGGAGTTGGGGGAGGAGATTAGGTTAAA
GGTCTTTGTACTAGGAGGCTGTAGGCATAAATTGGTCTGCGCACCAGCACCATGGCGCAATCACTAGAGC
GGGGTACCTTTAAGACCAATGACTTACAAGGCAGCTGTAGATCTTAGCCACTTTTTAAAAGAAAAGGGGG
GACTGGAAGGGCTAATTCACTCCCAACGAAGACAAGATCTGCTTTTTGCTTGTACTGGGTCTCTCTGGTT
AGACCAGATCTGAGCCTGGGAGCTCTCTGGCTAACTAGGGAACCCACTGCTTAAGCCTCAATAAAGCTTG
CCTTGAGTGCTTCAAGTAGTGTGTGCCCGTCTGTTGTGTGACTCTGGTAACTAGAGATCCCTCAGACCCT
TTTAGTCAGTGTGGAAAATCTCTAGCAGTAGTAGTTCATGTCATCTTATTATTCAGTATTTATAACTTGC
AAAGAAATGAATATCAGAGAGTGAGAGGAACTTGTTTATTGCAGCTTATAATGGTTACAAATAAAGCAAT
AGCATCACAAATTTCACAAATAAAGCATTTTTTTCACTGCATTCTAGTTGTGGTTTGTCCAAACTCATCA
ATGTATCTTATCATGTCTGGCTCTAGCTATCCCGCCCCTAACTCCGCCCATCCCGCCCCTAACTCCGCCC
AGTTCCGCCCATTCTCCGCCCCATGGCTGACTAATTTTTTTTATTTATGCAGAGGCCGAGGCCGCCTCGG
CCTCTGAGCTATTCCAGAAGTAGTGAGGAGGCTTTTTTGGAGGCCTAGGGACGTACCCAATTCGCCCTAT
AGTGAGTCGTATTACGCGCGCTCACTGGCCGTCGTTTTACAACGTCGTGACTGGGAAAACCCTGGCGTTA
CCCAACTTAATCGCCTTGCAGCACATCCCCCTTTCGCCAGCTGGCGTAATAGCGAAGAGGCCCGCACCGA
TCGCCCTTCCCAACAGTTGCGCAGCCTGAATGGCGAATGGG
[124 nt withheld, positions 5502-5625]
C
[91 nt withheld, positions 5627-5717]
A
[49 nt withheld, positions 5719-5767]
CCTTTGACGTTGGAGTCCACGTTCTTT
[37 nt withheld, positions 5795-5831]
ACCCTATCTCGGTCTATTCTTTTGATTTATAAGGGATTTTGCCGATTTCGGCCTATTGGTTAAAAAATGA
GCTGATTTAACAAAAATTTAACGCGAATTTTAACAAAATATTAACGCTTACAATTTAGGTGGCACTTTTC
GGGGAAATGTGCGCGGAACCCCTATTTGTTTATTTTTCTAAATACATTCAAATATGTATCCGCTCATGAG
ACAATAACCCTGATAAATGCTTCAATAATATTGAAAAAGGAAGAGTATGAGTATTCAACATTTCCGTGTC
GCCCTTATTCCCTTTTTTGCGGCATTTTGCCTTCCTGTTTTTGCTCACCCAGAAACGCTGGTGAAAGTAA
AAGATGCTGAAGATCAGTTGGGTGCACGAGTGGGTTACATCGAACTGGATCTCAACAGCGGTAAGATCCT
TGAGAGTTTTCGCCCCGAAGAACGTTTTCCAATGATGAGCACTTTTAAAGTTCTGCTATGTGGCGCGGTA
TTATCCCGTATTGACGCCGGGCAAGAGCAACTCGGTCGCCGCATACACTATTCTCAGAATGACTTGGTTG
AGTACTCACCAGTCACAGAAAAGCATCTTACGGATGGCATGACAGTAAGAGAATTATGCAGTGCTGCCAT
AACCATGAGTGATAACACTGCGGCCAACTTACTTCTGACAACGATCGGAGGACCGAAGGAGCTAACCGCT
TTTTTGCACAACATGGGGGATCATGTAACTCGCCTTGATCGTTGGGAACCGGAGCTGAATGAAGCCATAC
CAAACGACGAGCGTGACACCACGATGCCTGTAGCAATGGCAACAACGTTGCGCAAACTATTAACTGGCGA
ACTACTTACTCTAGCTTCCCGGCAACAATTAATAGACTGGATGGAGGCGGATAAAGTTGCAGGACCACTT
CTGCGCTCGGCCCTTCCGGCTGGCTGGTTTATTGCTGATAAATCTGGAGCCGGTGAGCGTGGGTCTCGCG
GTATCATTGCAGCACTGGGGCCAGATGGTAAGCCCTCCCGTATCGTAGTTATCTACACGACGGGGAGTCA
GGCAACTATGGATGAACGAAATAGACAGATCGCTGAGATAGGTGCCTCACTGATTAAGCATTGGTAACTG
TCAGACCAAGTTTACTCATATATACTTTAGATTGATTTAAAACTTCATTTTTAATTTAAAAGGATCTAGG
TGAAGATCCTTTTTGATAATCTCATGACCAAAATCCCTTAACGTGAGTTTTCGTTCCACTGAGCGTCAGA
CCCCGTAGAAAAGATCAAAGGATCTTCTTGAGATCCTTTTTTTCTGCGCGTAATCTGCTGCTTGCAAACA
AAAAAACCACCGCTACCAGCGGTGGTTTGTTTGCCGGATCAAGAGCTACCAACTCTTTTTCCGAAGGTAA
CTGGCTTCAGCAGAGCGCAGATACCAAATACTGTTCTTCTAGTGTAGCCGTAGTTAGGCCACCACTTCAA
GAACTCTGTAGCACCGCCTACATACCTCGCTCTGCTAATCCTGTTACCAGTGGCTGCTGCCAGTGGCGAT
AAGTCGTGTCTTACCGGGTTGGACTCAAGACGATAGTTACCGGATAAGGCGCAGCGGTCGGGCTGAACGG
GGGGTTCGTGCACACAGCCCAGCTTGGAGCGAACGACCTACACCGAACTGAGATACCTACAGCGTGAGCT
ATGAGAAAGCGCCACGCTTCCCGAAGGGAGAAAGGCGGACAGGTATCCGGTAAGCGGCAGGGTCGGAACA
GGAGAGCGCACGAGGGAGCTTCCAGGGGGAAACGCCTGGTATCTTTATAGTCCTGTCGGGTTTCGCCACC
TCTGACTTGAGCGTCGATTTTTGTGATGCTCGTCAGGGGGGCGGAGCCTATGGAAAAACGCCAGCAACGC
GGCCTTTTTACGGTTCCTGGCCTTTTGCTGGCCTTTTGCTCACATGTTCTTTCCTGCGTTATCCCCTGAT
TCTGTGGATAACCGTATTACCGCCTTTGAGTGAGCTGATACCGCTCGCCGCAGCCGAACGACCGAGCGCA
GCGAGTCAGTGAGCGAGGAAGCGGAAGAGCGCCCAATACGCAAACCGCCTCTCCCCGCGCGTTGGCCGAT
TCATTAATGCAGCTGGCACGACAGGTTTCCCGACTGGAAAGCGGGCAGTGAGCGCAACGCAATTAATGTG
AGTTAGCTCACTCATTAGGCACCCCAGGCTTTACACTTTATGCTTCCGGCTCGTATGTTGTGTGGAATTG
TGAGCGGATAACAATTTCACACAGGAAACAGCTATGACCATGATTACGCCAAGCGCGCAATTAACCCTCA
CTAAAGGGAACAAAAGCTGGAGCTGCAAGCTTAATGTAGTCTTATGCAATACTCTTGTAGTCTTGCAACA
TGGTAACGATGAGTTAGCAACATGCCTTACAAGGAGAGAAAAAGCACCGTGCATGCCGATTGGTGGAAGT
AAGGTGGTACGATCGTGCCTTATTAGGAAGGCAACAGACGGGTCTGACATGGATTGGACGAACCACTGAA
TTGCCGCATTGCAGAGATATTGTATTTAAGTGCCTAGCTCGATACATAAACGGGTCTCTCTGGTTAGACC
AGATCTGAGCCTGGGAGCTCTCTGGCTAACTAGGGAACCCACTGCTTAAGCCTCAATAAAGCTTGCCTTG
AGTGCTTCAAGTAGTGTGTGCCCGTCTGTTGTGTGACTCTGGTAACTAGAGATCCCTCAGACCCTTTTAG
TCAGTGTGGAAAATCTCTAGCAGTGGCGCCCGAACAGGGACTTGAAAGCGAAAGGGAAACCAGAGGAGCT
CTCTCGACGCAGGACTCGGCTTGCTGAAGCGCGCACGGCAAGAGGCGAGGGGCGGCGACTGGTGAGTACG
CCAAAAATTTTGACTAGCGGAGGCTAGAAGGAGAGAGATGGGTGCGAGAGCGTCAGTATTAAGCGGGGGA
GAATTAGATCGCGATGGGAAAAAATTCGGTTAAGGCCAGGGGGAAAGAAAAAATATAAATTAAAACATAT
AGTATGGGCAAGCAGGGAGCTAGAACGATTCGCAGTTAATCCTGGCCTGTTAGAAACATCAGAAGGCTGT
AGACAAATACTGGGACAGCTACAACCATCCCTTCAGACAGGATCAGAAGAACTTAGATCATTATATAATA
CAGTAGCAACCCTCTATTGTGTGCATCAAAGGATAGAGATAAAAGACACCAAGGAAGCTTTAGACAAGAT
AGAGGAAGAGCAAAACAAAAGTAAGACCACCGCACAGCAAGCGGCCGCTGATCTTCAGACCTGGAGGAGG
AGATATGAGGGACAATTGGAGAAGTGAATTATATAAATATAAAGTAGTAAAAATTGAACCATTAGGAGTA
GCACCCACCAAGGCAAAGAGAAGAGTGGTGCAGAGAGAAAAAAGAGCAGTGGGAATAGGAGCTTTGTTCC
TTGGGTTCTTGGGAGCAGCAGGAAGCACTATGGGCGCAGCGTCAATGACGCTGACGGTACAGGCCAGACA
ATTATTGTCTGGTATAGTGCAGCAGCAGAACAATTTGCTGAGGGCTATTGAGGCGCAACAGCATCTGTTG
CAACTCACAGTCTGGGGCATCAAGCAGCTCCAGGCAAGAATCCTGGCTGTGGAAAGATACCTAAAGGATC
AACAGCTCCTGGGGATTTGGGGTTGCTCTGGAAAACTCATTTGCACCACTGCTGTGCCTTGGAATGCTAG
TTGGAGTAATAAATCTCTGGAACAGATTTGGAATCACACGACCTGGATGGAGTGGGACAGAGAAATTAAC
AATTACACAAGCTTAATACACTCCTTAATTGAAGAATCGCAAAACCAGCAAGAAAAGAATGAACAAGAAT
TATTGGAATTAGATAAATGGGCAAGTTTGTGGAATTGGTT
Features (pLannotate 1.2.2; 32 found; start..end, strand, type, name):
    137..237     +  CDS            Rev (fragment): human immunodeficiency virus 1 (HIV-1) Rev protein; rev; enhances nuclear export of unspliced and incompletely spliced viral mRNAs
    251..368     +  misc_feature   cPPT/CTS: central polypurine tract and central termination sequence of HIV-1
    391..694     +  enhancer       CMV enhancer: human cytomegalovirus immediate early enhancer
    695..898     +  promoter       CMV promoter: human cytomegalovirus (CMV) immediate early promoter
    974..1003    +  misc_feature   MCS (fragment): pBluescript multiple cloning site
   1060..1770    +  CDS            TagRFP: monomeric derivative of red fluorescent protein from Entacmaea quadricolor (Merzlyak et al., 2007) mammalian codon-optimized
   1822..2436    +  CDS            MAD2L1: MD2L1_HUMAN - Also known as MAD2. Experimental evidence at protein level: Swiss-Prot protein existence level 1. Component of the spindle-assembly checkpoint that prevents the onset of anaphase until all chromosomes are properly aligned at the metaphase plate (PubMed:29162720, PubMed:15024386). In the closed conformation (C-MAD2) forms a heterotetrameric complex with MAD1L1 at unattached kinetochores during prometaphase, the complex recruits open conformation molecules of MAD2L1 (O-MAD2) and then promotes the conversion of O-MAD2 to C-MAD2 (PubMed:29162720). Required for the execution of the mi
   2446..2592    +  CDS            HBsAg (S) (fragment): major/small (S) envelope protein of hepatitis B virus hepatitis B surface antigen
   2712..3174    +  misc_feature   IRES: internal ribosome entry site (IRES) of the encephalomyocarditis virus (EMCV)
   3203..3802    +  CDS            PuroR: puromycin N-acetyltransferase; pac from Streptomyces alboniger; confers resistance to puromycin
   3938..4196    +  ncRNA          HBV PRE 1151-1410: Accession: RF02816 - Hepatitis B virus post-transcriptional regulatory element 1151-1410
   4162..4602    +  CDS            X: X_HBVD3 - Experimental evidence at protein level: Swiss-Prot protein existence level 1. Multifunctional protein that plays a role in silencing host antiviral defenses and promoting viral transcription. Does not seem to be essential for HBV infection. May be directly involved in development of cirrhosis and liver cancer (hepatocellular carcinoma). Most of cytosolic activities involve modulation of cytosolic calcium. The effect on apoptosis is controversial depending on the cell types in which the studies have been conducted. May induce apoptosis by localizing in mitochondria and causing loss of
   4624..4692    +  CDS            nef (fragment): NEF_HV1Z2 - Experimental evidence at protein level: Swiss-Prot protein existence level 1. Extracellular Nef protein targets CD4(+) T-lymphocytes for apoptosis by interacting with CXCR4 surface receptors. From Human immunodeficiency virus type 1 group M subtype D (isolate Z2/CDC-Z34) (HIV-1).
   4694..4927    +  LTR            3' LTR (ΔU3): self-inactivating 3' long terminal repeat (LTR) from HIV-1
   4999..5120    +  polyA_signal   SV40 poly(A) signal: SV40 polyadenylation signal
   5160..5295    +  rep_origin     SV40 ori: SV40 origin of replication
   5316..5334    -  promoter       T7 promoter: promoter for bacteriophage T7 RNA polymerase
   5342..5497    +  CDS            lacZα (fragment): LacZα fragment of β-galactosidase; lacZ fragment
   5502..5930    +  rep_origin     f1 ori (sequence partly withheld): f1 bacteriophage origin of replication; arrow indicates direction of (+) strand synthesis
   5983..6087    +  promoter       AmpR promoter: bla
   6088..6948    +  CDS            AmpR: β-lactamase; bla; confers resistance to ampicillin, carbenicillin, and related antibiotics
   7119..7707    +  rep_origin     ori: high-copy-number ColE1/pMB1/pBR322/pUC origin of replication
   7890..7982    +  CDS            lacI (fragment): lac repressor; lacI; The lac repressor binds to the lac operator to inhibit transcription in E. coli. This inhibition can be relieved by adding lactose or isopropyl-β-D-thiogalactopyranoside (IPTG).
   7995..8016    +  protein_bind   CAP binding site: CAP binding activates transcription in the presence of cAMP. E. coli catabolite activator protein
   8031..8061    +  promoter       lac promoter: promoter for the E. coli lac operon
   8069..8085    +  protein_bind   lac operator: The lac repressor binds to the lac operator to inhibit transcription in E. coli. This inhibition can be relieved by adding lactose or isopropyl-β-D-thiogalactopyranoside (IPTG). lac repressor encoded by lacI
   8130..8148    +  promoter       T3 promoter: promoter for bacteriophage T3 RNA polymerase
   8176..8402    +  promoter       RSV promoter: Rous sarcoma virus enhancer/promoter
   8403..8583    +  LTR            5' LTR (truncated): truncated 5' long terminal repeat (LTR) from HIV-1
   8630..8755    +  misc_feature   HIV-1 Ψ: packaging signal of human immunodeficiency virus type 1
   8739..9102    +  CDS            HIV-1 gag (fragment): gag protein from human immunodeficiency virus 1; gag
   9248..9481    +  misc_feature   RRE: The Rev response element (RRE) of HIV-1 allows for Rev-dependent mRNA export from the nucleus to the cytoplasm.
