[The description below was written by a language model from this plasmid's Addgene catalogue record and pLannotate feature annotations shown in this document.]
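Description:
pLV-CMV-tagRFP-Mad2 is a lentiviral transfer plasmid of about 9.7 kb, built on the pLV backbone, for delivering a red-fluorescent fusion of human MAD2 (MAD2L1) into mammalian cells. It is propagated in E. coli through a high-copy ColE1/pUC-type origin with ampicillin resistance. The backbone also carries an f1 origin, an SV40 origin and poly(A) signal, and remnants of a pBluescript-type cloning region (lac promoter/operator, lacZα fragment, T3 and T7 promoters). The viral portion has a third-generation, self-inactivating layout. An RSV promoter fused to a truncated HIV-1 5′ LTR drives production of the genomic RNA. This is followed by the Ψ packaging signal with a gag fragment, the RRE for Rev-dependent nuclear export, the cPPT/CTS, and a ΔU3 3′ LTR that disables LTR promoter activity after integration.

Between the LTRs, the CMV enhancer/promoter drives a single bicistronic transcript. The first reading frame encodes TagRFP placed upstream of MAD2L1, giving an N-terminally tagged spindle assembly checkpoint protein. An EMCV IRES then allows translation of puromycin N-acetyltransferase, so transduced cells can be selected with puromycin. Downstream lies a hepatitis B virus post-transcriptional regulatory element, a type of element generally included to improve RNA export and expression. The annotated HBV X and HBsAg hits are most likely matches to HBV-derived sequence rather than intended payloads.

Two sequence records are annotated, a sequencing result and the depositor's sequence. They differ by three nucleotides in length and start at different positions, but list the same features in the same order. The construct is suited to making stable cell lines for live imaging of MAD2, for example its behaviour at kinetochores during checkpoint signalling.
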