Addgene plasmid #114021: pLV-CMV-tagRFP-Mad2
Purpose: Lentiviral delivery of tagRFP-MAD2 expressed from the CMV promoter
Depositing lab: Geert Kops. Depositing organization: Hubrecht Institute. Publication: Kinetochore-microtubule attachment is sufficient to satisfy the human spindle assembly checkpoint. Etemad B, Kuijt TE, Kops GJ. Nat Commun. 2015 Dec 1;6:8987. doi: 10.1038/ncomms9987. PubMed 26621779.
Backbone
  Vector backbone: pLV
  Vector type: Lentiviral
  Selectable markers: Puromycin
Growth in bacteria
  Bacterial resistance: Ampicillin, 100 μg/mL
  Growth temperature: 30°C
  Growth strain: NEB Stable
  Copy number: High Copy
Gene/Insert
  Gene/Insert name: tagRFP-Mad2 (MAD2L1)
  Species: H. sapiens (human)
  Entrez Gene: MAD2L1 (a.k.a. HSMAD2, MAD2)
  Cloning method: Restriction Enzyme; 5′ cloning site Unknown (unknown if destroyed); 3′ cloning site Unknown (unknown if destroyed)
Terms and licenses: Academic/Nonprofit Terms; Industry Terms: Not Available to Industry
How to cite: pLV-CMV-tagRFP-Mad2 was a gift from Geert Kops (Addgene plasmid # 114021 ; http://n2t.net/addgene:114021 ; RRID:Addgene_114021)
